>Addgene plasmid #169765 | pECO200 | addgene full sequence | sequence record 337777 | Addgene NGS Result
GCACCGACTCGGTGCCACTTTTTCAAGTTGATAACGGACTAGCCTTATTTTAACTTGCTATTTCTAGCTC
TAAAACCTCTGCAGGTGACTCTCGAGACACCTGCCTCCAATCACTACTTCGACTCTAGCTGTATATAAAC
TCAGCTTCGTTTTCTTATCTAAGCGATGTGGGACTTTTGAAGATTGTTTTCAACTTAAATGGGCCTATAT
AAGAAATACTATTGTTCTTTCCCATATAAATGGGCCTGCTTCTCTTCTTTCAGATTCCCAGGGGCCTTTT
GAAGATTATCTTCATATCTTAAGAATGAAGATGTTTTATTCAATCAAATTCTTGAAGGTTCGATGCCTAA
TCATTCGAATTCGAGCTCTCCCATATGGTCGACTAGAGCCAAGCTGATCTCCTTTGCCCCGGAGATCACC
ATGGACGACTTTCTCTATCTCTACGATCTAGGAAGAAAGTTCGACGGAGAAGGTGACGATACCATGTTCA
CCACCGATAATGAGAAGATTAGCCTCTTCAATTTCAGAAAGAATGCTGACCCACAGATGGTTAGAGAGGC
CTACGCGGCAGGTCTCATCAAGACGATCTACCCGAGTAATAATCTCCAGGAGATCAAATACCTTCCCAAG
AAGGTTAAAGATGCAGTCAAAAGATTCAGGACTAACTGCATCAAGAACACAGAGAAAGATATATTTCTCA
AGATCAGAAGTACTATTCCAGTATGGACGATTCAAGGCTTGCTTCATAAACCAAGGCAAGTAATAGAGAT
TGGAGTCTCTAAGAAAGTAGTTCCTACTGAATCAAAGGCCATGGAGTCAAAAATTCAGATCGAGGATCTA
ACAGAACTCGCCGTGAAGACTGGCGAACAGTTCATACAGAGTCTTTTACGACTCAATGACAAGAAGAAAA
TCTTCGTCAACATGGTGGAGCACGACACTCTCGTCTACTCCAAGAATATCAAAGATACAGTCTCAGAAGA
CCAAAGGGCTATTGAGACTTTTCAACAAAGGGTAATATCGGGAAACCTCCTCGGATTCCATTGCCCAGCT
ATCTGTCACTTCATCAAAAGGACAGTAGAAAAGGAAGGTGGCACCTACAAATGCCATCATTGCGATAAAG
GAAAGGCTATCGTTCAAGATGCCCCTGCCGACAGTGGTCCCAAAGATGGACCCCCACCCACGAGGAGCAT
CGTGGAAAAAGAAGACGTTCCAACCACGTCTTCAAAGCAAGTGGATTGATGTGATATCTCCACTGACGTA
AGGGATGACGCACAATCCCACTATCCTTCGCAAGACCCTTCCTCTATATAAGGAAGTTCATTTCATTTGG
AGAGGACTCCGGTATTTTTACAACAATTACCACAACAAAACAAACAACAAACAACATTACAATTTACTAT
TCTAGTCGACCTGCAGGCGGCCGCACTAGTGATATCACAAGTTTGTACAAAAAAGCAGGCTTCATGGACA
AGAAGTACAGCATCGGCCTGGACATCGGTACCAACAGCGTGGGCTGGGCCGTGATCACCGACGAGTACAA
GGTGCCCAGCAAGAAGTTCAAGGTGCTGGGCAACACCGACCGCCACAGCATCAAGAAGAACCTGATCGGC
GCCCTGCTGTTCGACAGCGGCGAGACCGCCGAGGCCACCCGCCTGAAGCGCACCGCCCGCCGCCGCTACA
CCCGCCGCAAGAACCGCATCTGCTACCTGCAGGAGATCTTCAGCAACGAGATGGCCAAGGTGGACGACAG
CTTCTTCCACCGCCTGGAGGAGAGCTTCCTGGTGGAGGAGGACAAGAAGCACGAGCGCCACCCCATCTTC
GGCAACATCGTGGACGAGGTGGCCTACCACGAGAAGTACCCCACCATCTACCATCTGCGCAAGAAGCTGG
TGGACAGCACCGACAAGGCCGACCTGCGCCTGATCTACCTGGCCCTGGCCCACATGATCAAGTTCCGCGG
CCACTTCCTGATCGAGGGCGACCTGAACCCCGACAACAGCGACGTGGACAAGCTGTTCATCCAGCTGGTG
CAGACCTACAACCAGCTGTTCGAGGAGAACCCCATCAACGCCAGCGGCGTGGACGCCAAGGCCATCCTGA
GCGCCCGCCTGAGCAAGAGCCGCCGCCTGGAGAACCTGATCGCCCAGCTGCCCGGCGAGAAGAAGAACGG
CCTGTTCGGCAACCTGATCGCCCTGAGCCTGGGCCTGACCCCCAACTTCAAGAGCAACTTCGACCTGGCC
GAGGACGCCAAGCTGCAGCTGAGCAAGGACACCTACGACGACGACCTGGACAACCTGCTGGCCCAGATCG
GCGACCAGTACGCCGACCTGTTCCTGGCCGCCAAGAACCTGAGCGACGCCATCCTGCTGAGCGACATCCT
GCGCGTGAACACCGAGATCACCAAGGCCCCCCTGAGCGCCAGCATGATCAAGCGCTACGACGAGCACCAC
CAGGACCTGACCCTGCTGAAGGCCCTGGTGCGCCAGCAGCTGCCCGAGAAGTACAAGGAGATCTTCTTCG
ACCAGAGCAAGAACGGCTACGCCGGCTACATCGACGGCGGCGCCAGCCAGGAGGAGTTCTACAAGTTCAT
CAAGCCCATCCTGGAGAAGATGGACGGCACCGAGGAGCTGCTGGTGAAGCTGAACCGCGAGGACCTGCTG
CGCAAGCAGCGCACCTTCGACAACGGCAGCATCCCCCACCAGATCCACCTGGGCGAGCTGCACGCCATCC
TGCGCCGCCAGGAGGACTTCTACCCCTTCCTGAAGGACAACCGCGAGAAGATCGAGAAGATCCTGACCTT
CCGCATCCCCTACTACGTGGGCCCCCTGGCCCGCGGCAACAGCCGCTTCGCCTGGATGACCCGCAAGAGC
GAGGAGACCATCACCCCCTGGAACTTCGAGGAGGTGGTGGACAAGGGCGCCAGCGCCCAGAGCTTCATCG
AGCGCATGACCAACTTCGACAAGAACCTGCCCAACGAGAAGGTGCTGCCCAAGCACAGCCTGCTGTACGA
GTACTTCACCGTGTACAACGAGCTGACCAAGGTGAAGTACGTGACCGAGGGCATGCGCAAGCCCGCCTTC
CTGAGCGGCGAGCAGAAGAAGGCCATCGTGGACCTGCTGTTCAAGACCAACCGCAAGGTGACCGTGAAGC
AGCTGAAGGAGGACTACTTCAAGAAGATCGAGTGCTTCGACAGCGTGGAGATCAGCGGCGTGGAGGACCG
CTTCAACGCCAGCCTGGGCACCTACCACGACCTGCTGAAGATCATCAAGGACAAGGACTTCCTGGACAAC
GAGGAGAACGAGGACATCCTGGAGGACATCGTGCTGACCCTGACCCTGTTCGAGGACCGCGAGATGATCG
AGGAGCGCCTGAAGACCTACGCCCACCTGTTCGACGACAAGGTGATGAAGCAGCTGAAGCGCCGCCGCTA
CACCGGCTGGGGCCGCCTGAGCCGCAAGCTTATCAACGGCATCCGCGACAAGCAGAGCGGCAAGACCATC
CTGGACTTCCTGAAGAGCGACGGCTTCGCCAACCGCAACTTCATGCAGCTGATCCACGACGACAGCCTGA
CCTTCAAGGAGGACATCCAGAAGGCCCAGGTGAGCGGCCAGGGCGACAGCCTGCACGAGCACATCGCCAA
CCTGGCCGGCAGCCCCGCCATCAAGAAGGGCATCCTGCAGACCGTGAAGGTGGTGGACGAGCTGGTGAAG
GTGATGGGCCGCCACAAGCCCGAGAACATCGTGATCGAGATGGCCCGCGAGAACCAGACCACCCAGAAGG
GCCAGAAGAACAGCCGCGAGCGCATGAAGCGCATCGAGGAGGGCATCAAGGAGCTGGGCAGCCAGATCCT
GAAGGAGCACCCCGTGGAGAACACCCAGCTGCAGAACGAGAAGCTGTACCTGTACTACCTGCAGAACGGC
CGCGACATGTACGTGGACCAGGAGCTGGACATCAACCGCCTGAGCGACTACGACGTGGACCACATCGTGC
CCCAGAGCTTCCTGAAGGACGACAGCATCGACAACAAGGTGCTGACCCGCAGCGACAAGAACCGCGGCAA
GAGCGACAACGTGCCCAGCGAGGAGGTGGTGAAGAAGATGAAGAACTACTGGCGCCAGCTGCTGAACGCC
AAGCTGATCACCCAGCGCAAGTTCGACAACCTGACCAAGGCCGAGCGCGGCGGCCTGAGCGAGCTGGACA
AGGCCGGCTTCATCAAGCGCCAGCTGGTGGAGACCCGCCAGATCACCAAGCACGTGGCCCAGATCCTGGA
CAGCCGCATGAACACCAAGTACGACGAGAACGACAAGCTGATCCGCGAGGTGAAGGTGATCACCCTGAAG
AGCAAGCTGGTGAGCGACTTCCGCAAGGACTTCCAGTTCTACAAGGTGCGCGAGATCAACAACTACCACC
ACGCCCACGACGCCTACCTGAACGCCGTGGTGGGCACCGCCCTGATCAAGAAGTACCCCAAGCTGGAGAG
CGAGTTCGTGTACGGCGACTACAAGGTGTACGACGTGCGCAAGATGATCGCCAAGAGCGAGCAGGAGATC
GGCAAGGCCACCGCCAAGTACTTCTTCTACAGCAACATCATGAACTTCTTCAAGACCGAGATCACCCTGG
CCAACGGCGAGATCCGCAAGCGCCCCCTGATCGAGACCAACGGCGAGACCGGCGAGATCGTGTGGGACAA
GGGCCGCGACTTCGCCACCGTGCGCAAGGTGCTGAGCATGCCCCAGGTGAACATCGTGAAGAAGACCGAG
GTGCAGACCGGCGGCTTCAGCAAGGAGAGCATCCTGCCCAAGCGCAACAGCGACAAGCTGATCGCCCGCA
AGAAGGACTGGGACCCCAAGAAGTACGGCGGCTTCGACAGCCCCACCGTGGCCTACAGCGTGCTGGTGGT
GGCCAAGGTGGAGAAGGGCAAGAGCAAGAAGCTGAAGAGCGTGAAGGAGCTGCTGGGCATCACCATCATG
GAGCGCAGCAGCTTCGAGAAGAACCCCATCGACTTCCTGGAGGCCAAGGGCTACAAGGAGGTGAAGAAGG
ACCTGATCATCAAGCTGCCCAAGTACAGCCTGTTCGAGCTGGAGAACGGCCGCAAGCGCATGCTGGCCAG
CGCCGGCGAGCTGCAGAAGGGCAACGAGCTGGCCCTGCCCAGCAAGTACGTGAACTTCCTGTACCTGGCC
AGCCACTACGAGAAGCTGAAGGGCAGCCCCGAGGACAACGAGCAGAAGCAGCTGTTCGTGGAGCAGCACA
AGCACTACCTGGACGAGATCATCGAGCAGATCAGCGAGTTCAGCAAGCGCGTGATCCTGGCCGACGCCAA
CCTGGACAAGGTGCTGAGCGCCTACAACAAGCACCGCGACAAGCCCATCCGCGAGCAGGCCGAGAACATC
ATCCACCTGTTCACCCTGACCAACCTGGGCGCCCCCGCCGCCTTCAAGTACTTCGACACCACCATCGACC
GCAAGCGCTACACCAGCACCAAGGAGGTGCTGGACGCCACCCTGATCCACCAGAGCATCACCGGTCTGTA
CGAGACCCGCATCGACCTGAGCCAGCTGGGCGGCGACGGCGGCTCCGGACCTCCAAAGAAAAAGAGAAAA
GTATACCCCTACGACGTGCCCGACTACGCCTAACACCCAGCTTTCTTGTACAAAGTGGTGATATCCCGCG
GCCATGCTAGAGTCCGCAAAAATCACCAGTCTCTCTCTACAAATCTATCTCTCTCTATTTTTCTCCAGAA
TAATGTGTGAGTAGTTCCCAGATAAGGGAATTAGGGTTCTTATAGGGTTTCGCTCATGTGTTGAGCATAT
AAGAAACCCTTAGTATGTATTTGTATTTGTAAAATACTTCTATCAATAAAATTTCTAATTCCTAAAACCA
AAATCCAGTGACCTGCAGGCATGCGACGTCGGGCCCAAGCTTAGCTTGAGCTTGGATCAGATTGTCGTTT
CCCGCCTTCAGTTTAAACTATCAGTGTTTGACAGGATATATTGGCGGGTAAACCTAAGAGAAAAGAGCGT
TTATTAGAATAATCGGATATTTAAAAGGGCGTGAAAAGGTTTATCCGTTCGTCCATTTGTATGTGCATGC
CAACCACAGGGTTCCCCTCGGGATCAAAGTACTTTAAAGTACTTTAAAGTACTTTAAAGTACTTTGATCC
AACCCCTCCGCTGCTATAGTGCAGTCGGCTTCTGACGTTCAGTGCAGCCGTCTTCTGAAAACGACATGTC
GCACAAGTCCTAAGTTACGCGACAGGCTGCCGCCCTGCCCTTTTCCTGGCGTTTTCTTGTCGCGTGTTTT
AGTCGCATAAAGTAGAATACTTGCGACTAGAACCGGAGACATTACGCCATGAACAAGAGCGCCGCCGCTG
GCCTGCTGGGCTATGCCCGCGTCAGCACCGACGACCAGGACTTGACCAACCAACGGGCCGAACTGCACGC
GGCCGGCTGCACCAAGCTGTTTTCCGAGAAGATCACCGGCACCAGGCGCGACCGCCCGGAGCTGGCCAGG
ATGCTTGACCACCTACGCCCTGGCGACGTTGTGACAGTGACCAGGCTAGACCGCCTGGCCCGCAGCACCC
GCGACCTACTGGACATTGCCGAGCGCATCCAGGAGGCCGGCGCGGGCCTGCGTAGCCTGGCAGAGCCGTG
GGCCGACACCACCACGCCGGCCGGCCGCATGGTGTTGACCGTGTTCGCCGGCATTGCCGAGTTCGAGCGT
TCCCTAATCATCGACCGCACCCGGAGCGGGCGCGAGGCCGCCAAGGCCCGAGGCGTGAAGTTTGGCCCCC
GCCCTACCCTCACCCCGGCACAGATCGCGCACGCCCGCGAGCTGATCGACCAGGAAGGCCGCACCGTGAA
AGAGGCGGCTGCACTGCTTGGCGTGCATCGCTCGACCCTGTACCGCGCACTTGAGCGCAGCGAGGAAGTG
ACGCCCACCGAGGCCAGGCGGCGCGGTGCCTTCCGTGAGGACGCATTGACCGAGGCCGACGCCCTGGCGG
CCGCCGAGAATGAACGCCAAGAGGAACAAGCATGAAACCGCACCAGGACGGCCAGGACGAACCGTTTTTC
ATTACCGAAGAGATCGAGGCGGAGATGATCGCGGCCGGGTACGTGTTCGAGCCGCCCGCGCACGTCTCAA
CCGTGCGGCTGCATGAAATCCTGGCCGGTTTGTCTGATGCCAAGCTGGCGGCCTGGCCGGCCAGCTTGGC
CGCTGAAGAAACCGAGCGCCGCCGTCTAAAAAGGTGATGTGTATTTGAGTAAAACAGCTTGCGTCATGCG
GTCGCTGCGTATATGATGCGATGAGTAAATAAACAAATACGCAAGGGGAACGCATGAAGGTTATCGCTGT
ACTTAACCAGAAAGGCGGGTCAGGCAAGACGACCATCGCAACCCATCTAGCCCGCGCCCTGCAACTCGCC
GGGGCCGATGTTCTGTTAGTCGATTCCGATCCCCAGGGCAGTGCCCGCGATTGGGCGGCCGTGCGGGAAG
ATCAACCGCTAACCGTTGTCGGCATCGACCGCCCGACGATTGACCGCGACGTGAAGGCCATCGGCCGGCG
CGACTTCGTAGTGATCGACGGAGCGCCCCAGGCGGCGGACTTGGCTGTGTCCGCGATCAAGGCAGCCGAC
TTCGTGCTGATTCCGGTGCAGCCAAGCCCTTACGACATATGGGCCACCGCCGACCTGGTGGAGCTGGTTA
AGCAGCGCATTGAGGTCACGGATGGAAGGCTACAAGCGGCCTTTGTCGTGTCGCGGGCGATCAAAGGCAC
GCGCATCGGCGGTGAGGTTGCCGAGGCGCTGGCCGGGTACGAGCTGCCCATTCTTGAGTCCCGTATCACG
CAGCGCGTGAGCTACCCAGGCACTGCCGCCGCCGGCACAACCGTTCTTGAATCAGAACCCGAGGGCGACG
CTGCCCGCGAGGTCCAGGCGCTGGCCGCTGAAATTAAATCAAAACTCATTTGAGTTAATGAGGTAAAGAG
AAAATGAGCAAAAGCACAAACACGCTAAGTGCCGGCCGTCCGAGCGCACGCAGCAGCAAGGCTGCAACGT
TGGCCAGCCTGGCAGACACGCCAGCCATGAAGCGGGTCAACTTTCAGTTGCCGGCGGAGGATCACACCAA
GCTGAAGATGTACGCGGTACGCCAAGGCAAGACCATTACCGAGCTGCTATCTGAATACATCGCGCAGCTA
CCAGAGTAAATGAGCAAATGAATAAATGAGTAGATGAATTTTAGCGGCTAAAGGAGGCGGCATGGAAAAT
CAAGAACAACCAGGCACCGACGCCGTGGAATGCCCCATGTGTGGAGGAACGGGCGGTTGGCCAGGCGTAA
GCGGCTGGGTTGTCTGCCGGCCCTGCAATGGCACTGGAACCCCCAAGCCCGAGGAATCGGCGTGAGCGGT
CGCAAACCATCCGGCCCGGTACAAATCGGCGCGGCGCTGGGTGATGACCTGGTGGAGAAGTTGAAGGCCG
CGCAGGCCGCCCAGCGGCAACGCATCGAGGCAGAAGCACGCCCCGGTGAATCGTGGCAAGCGGCCGCTGA
TCGAATCCGCAAAGAATCCCGGCAACCGCCGGCAGCCGGTGCGCCGTCGATTAGGAAGCCGCCCAAGGGC
GACGAGCAACCAGATTTTTTCGTTCCGATGCTCTATGACGTGGGCACCCGCGATAGTCGCAGCATCATGG
ACGTGGCCGTTTTCCGTCTGTCGAAGCGTGACCGACGAGCTGGCGAGGTGATCCGCTACGAGCTTCCAGA
CGGGCACGTAGAGGTTTCCGCAGGGCCGGCCGGCATGGCCAGTGTGTGGGATTACGACCTGGTACTGATG
GCGGTTTCCCATCTAACCGAATCCATGAACCGATACCGGGAAGGGAAGGGAGACAAGCCCGGCCGCGTGT
TCCGTCCACACGTTGCGGACGTACTCAAGTTCTGCCGGCGAGCCGATGGCGGAAAGCAGAAAGACGACCT
GGTAGAAACCTGCATTCGGTTAAACACCACGCACGTTGCCATGCAGCGTACGAAGAAGGCCAAGAACGGC
CGCCTGGTGACGGTATCCGAGGGTGAAGCCTTGATTAGCCGCTACAAGATCGTAAAGAGCGAAACCGGGC
GGCCGGAGTACATCGAGATCGAGCTAGCTGATTGGATGTACCGCGAGATCACAGAAGGCAAGAACCCGGA
CGTGCTGACGGTTCACCCCGATTACTTTTTGATCGATCCCGGCATCGGCCGTTTTCTCTACCGCCTGGCA
CGCCGCGCCGCAGGCAAGGCAGAAGCCAGATGGTTGTTCAAGACGATCTACGAACGCAGTGGCAGCGCCG
GAGAGTTCAAGAAGTTCTGTTTCACCGTGCGCAAGCTGATCGGGTCAAATGACCTGCCGGAGTACGATTT
GAAGGAGGAGGCGGGGCAGGCTGGCCCGATCCTAGTCATGCGCTACCGCAACCTGATCGAGGGCGAAGCA
TCCGCCGGTTCCTAATGTACGGAGCAGATGCTAGGGCAAATTGCCCTAGCAGGGGAAAAAGGTCGAAAAG
GTCTCTTTCCTGTGGATAGCACGTACATTGGGAACCCAAAGCCGTACATTGGGAACCGGAACCCGTACAT
TGGGAACCCAAAGCCGTACATTGGGAACCGGTCACACATGTAAGTGACTGATATAAAAGAGAAAAAAGGC
GATTTTTCCGCCTAAAACTCTTTAAAACTTATTAAAACTCTTAAAACCCGCCTGGCCTGTGCATAACTGT
CTGGCCAGCGCACAGCCGAAGAGCTGCAAAAAGCGCCTACCCTTCGGTCGCTGCGCTCCCTACGCCCCGC
CGCTTCGCGTCGGCCTATCGCGGCCGCTGGCCGCTCAAAAATGGCTGGCCTACGGCCAGGCAATCTACCA
GGGCGCGGACAAGCCGCGCCGTCGCCACTCGACCGCCGGCGCCCACATCAAGGCACCCTGCCTCGCGCGT
TTCGGTGATGACGGTGAAAACCTCTGACACATGCAGCTCCCGGAGACGGTCACAGCTTGTCTGTAAGCGG
ATGCCGGGAGCAGACAAGCCCGTCAGGGCGCGTCAGCGGGTGTTGGCGGGTGTCGGGGCGCAGCCATGAC
CCAGTCACGTAGCGATAGCGGAGTGTATACTGGCTTAACTATGCGGCATCAGAGCAGATTGTACTGAGAG
TGCACCATATGCGGTGTGAAATACCGCACAGATGCGTAAGGAGAAAATACCGCATCAGGCGCTCTTCCGC
TTCCTCGCTCACTGACTCGCTGCGCTCGGTCGTTCGGCTGCGGCGAGCGGTATCAGCTCACTCAAAGGCG
GTAATACGGTTATCCACAGAATCAGGGGATAACGCAGGAAAGAACATGTGAGCAAAAGGCCAGCAAAAGG
CCAGGAACCGTAAAAAGGCCGCGTTGCTGGCGTTTTTCCATAGGCTCCGCCCCCCTGACGAGCATCACAA
AAATCGACGCTCAAGTCAGAGGTGGCGAAACCCGACAGGACTATAAAGATACCAGGCGTTTCCCCCTGGA
AGCTCCCTCGTGCGCTCTCCTGTTCCGACCCTGCCGCTTACCGGATACCTGTCCGCCTTTCTCCCTTCGG
GAAGCGTGGCGCTTTCTCATAGCTCACGCTGTAGGTATCTCAGTTCGGTGTAGGTCGTTCGCTCCAAGCT
GGGCTGTGTGCACGAACCCCCCGTTCAGCCCGACCGCTGCGCCTTATCCGGTAACTATCGTCTTGAGTCC
AACCCGGTAAGACACGACTTATCGCCACTGGCAGCAGCCACTGGTAACAGGATTAGCAGAGCGAGGTATG
TAGGCGGTGCTACAGAGTTCTTGAAGTGGTGGCCTAACTACGGCTACACTAGAAGGACAGTATTTGGTAT
CTGCGCTCTGCTGAAGCCAGTTACCTTCGGAAAAAGAGTTGGTAGCTCTTGATCCGGCAAACAAACCACC
GCTGGTAGCGGTGGTTTTTTTGTTTGCAAGCAGCAGATTACGCGCAGAAAAAAAGGATCTCAAGAAGATC
CTTTGATCTTTTCTACGGGGTCTGACGCTCAGTGGAACGAAAACTCACGTTAAGGGATTTTGGTCATGCA
TGATATATCTCCCAATTTGTGTAGGGCTTATTATGCACGCTTAAAAATAATAAAAGCAGACTTGACCTGA
TAGTTTGGCTGTGAGCAATTATGTGCTTAGTGCATCTAACGCTTGAGTTAAGCCGCGCCGCGAAGCGGCG
TCGGCTTGAACGAATTTCTAGCTAGACATTATTTGCCGACTACCTTGGTGATCTCGCCTTTCACGTAGTG
GACAAATTCTTCCAACTGATCTGCGCGCGAGGCCAAGCGATCTTCTTCTTGTCCAAGATAAGCCTGTCTA
GCTTCAAGTATGACGGGCTGATACTGGGCCGGCAGGCGCTCCATTGCCCAGTCGGCAGCGACATCCTTCG
GCGCGATTTTGCCGGTTACTGCGCTGTACCAAATGCGGGACAACGTAAGCACTACATTTCGCTCATCGCC
AGCCCAGTCGGGCGGCGAGTTCCATAGCGTTAAGGTTTCATTTAGCGCCTCAAATAGATCCTGTTCAGGA
ACCGGATCAAAGAGTTCCTCCGCCGCTGGACCTACCAAGGCAACGCTATGTTCTCTTGCTTTTGTCAGCA
AGATAGCCAGATCAATGTCGATCGTGGCTGGCTCGAAGATACCTGCAAGAATGTCATTGCGCTGCCATTC
TCCAAATTGCAGTTCGCGCTTAGCTGGATAACGCCACGGAATGATGTCGTCGTGCACAACAATGGTGACT
TCTACAGCGCGGAGAATCTCGCTCTCTCCAGGGGAAGCCGAAGTTTCCAAAAGGTCGTTGATCAAAGCTC
GCCGCGTTGTTTCATCAAGCCTTACGGTCACCGTAACCAGCAAATCAATATCACTGTGTGGCTTCAGGCC
GCCATCCACTGCGGAGCCGTACAAATGTACGGCCAGCAACGTCGGTTCGAGATGGCGCTCGATGACGCCA
ACTACCTCTGATAGTTGAGTCGATACTTCGGCGATCACCGCTTCCCCCATGATGTTTAACTTTGTTTTAG
GGCGACTGCCCTGCTGCGTAACATCGTTGCTGCTCCATAACATCAAACATCGACCCACGGCGTAACGCGC
TTGCTGCTTGGATGCCCGAGGCATAGACTGTACCCCAAAAAAACAGTCATAACAAGCCATGAAAACCGCC
ACTGCGCCGTTACCACCGCTGCGTTCGGTCAAGGTTCTGGACCAGTTGCGTGAGCGCATACGCTACTTGC
ATTACAGCTTACGAACCGAACAGGCTTATGTCCACTGGGTTCGTGCCCGAATTGATCACAGGCAGCAACG
CTCTGTCATCGTTACAATCAACATGCTACCCTCCGCGAGATCATCCGTGTTTCAAACCCGGCAGCTTAGT
TGCCGTTCTTCCGAATAGCATCGGTAACATGAGCAAAGTCTGCCGCCTTACAACGGCTCTCCCGCTGACG
CCGTCCCGGACTGATGGGCTGCCTGTATCGAGTGGTGATTTTGTGCCGAGCTGCCGGTCGGGGAGCTGTT
GGCTGGCTGGTGGCAGGATATATTGTGGTGTAAACAAATTGACGCTTAGACAACTTAATAACACATTGCG
GACGTTTTTAATGTACTGAATTAACGCCGAATTGAATTATCAGCTTGCATGCCGGTCGATCTAGTAACAT
AGATGACACCGCGCGCGATAATTTATCCTAGTTTGCGCGCTATATTTTGTTTTCTATCGCGTATTAAATG
TATAATTGCGGGACTCTAATCATAAAAACCCATCTCATAAATAACGTCATGCATTACATGTTAATTATTA
CATGCTTAACGTAATTCAACAGAAATTATATGATAATCATCGCAAGACCGGCAACAGGATTCAATCTTAA
GAAACTTTATTGCCAAATGTTTGAACGATCTGCTTGACTCTAGGGGTCATCAGATTTCGGTGACGGGCAG
GACCGGACGGGGCGGCACCGGCAGGCTGAAGTCCAGCTGCCAGAAACCCACGTCATGCCAGTTCCCGTGC
TTGAAGCCGGCCGCCCGCAGCATGCCGCGGGGGGCATATCCGAGCGCCTCGTGCATGCGCACGCTCGGGT
CGTTGGGCAGCCCGATGACAGCGACCACGCTCTTGAAGCCCTGTGCCTCCAGGGACTTCAGAAGGTGGGT
GTAGAGCGTGGAGCCCAGTCCCGTCCGCTGGTGGCGGGGGGAGACGTACACGGTCGACTCGGCCGTCCAG
TCGTAGGCGTTGCGTGCCTTCCAGGGACCCGCGTAGGCGATGCCGGCGACCTCGCCGTCCACCTCGGCGA
CGAGCCAGGGATAGCGCTCCCGCAGACGGACGAGGTCGTCCGTCCACTCCTGCGGTTCCTGCGGCTCGGT
ACGGAAGTTGACCGTGCTTGTCTCGATGTAGTGGTTGACGATGGTGCAGACCGCCGGCATGTCCGCCTCG
GTGGCACGGCGGATGTCGGCCGGGCGTCGTTCTGGGCTCATGGTAGATCCCCTCGATCGAGTTGAGAGTG
AATATGAGACTCTAATTGGATACCGAGGGGAATTTATGGAACGTCAGTGGAGCATTTTTGACAAGAAATA
TTTGCTAGCTGATAGTGACCTTAGGCGACTTTTGAACGCGCAATAATGGTTTCTGACGTATGTGCTTAGC
TCATTAAACTCCAGAAACCCGCGGCTCAGTGGCTCCTTCAACGTTGCGGTTCTGTCAGTTCCAAACGTAA
AACGGCTTGTCCCGCGTCATCGGCGGGGGTCATAACGTGACTCCCTTAATTCTCCGCTCATGATCGATAA
TTCGAGCTCAAAAAA
Features (pLannotate 1.2.2; 23 found; start..end, strand, type, name):
      1..76      -  misc_RNA       gRNA scaffold: guide RNA scaffold for the Streptococcus pyogenes CRISPR/Cas9 system
    993..1337    +  promoter       CaMV 35S promoter: strong constitutive promoter from cauliflower mosaic virus
   1290..1336    +  promoter       minimal CaMV 35S promoter: minimal 35S promoter from cauliflower mosaic virus
   1369..1394    +  misc_feature   TMV Ω (fragment): translational enhancer from the tobacco mosaic virus 5'-leader sequence (Gallie et al., 1988)
   1437..1461    +  protein_bind   attB1: mutant version of attB; recombination site for the Gateway® BP reaction BP Clonase™
   1464..5567    +  CDS            cas9: CAS9_STRP1 - Also known as csn1 From Streptococcus pyogenes serotype M1.
   5635..5659    -  protein_bind   attB2: mutant version of attB; recombination site for the Gateway® BP reaction BP Clonase™
   5730..5889    +  polyA_signal   CaMV poly(A) signal (fragment): cauliflower mosaic virus polyadenylation signal
   5979..6003    +  misc_feature   RB T-DNA repeat: right border repeat from nopaline C58 T-DNA
   6373..6774    +  CDS            Y4CG_SINFN (fragment): Protein inferred from homology: Swiss-Prot protein existence level 3. From Sinorhizobium fredii (strain NBRC 101917 / NGR234).
   7334..7963    +  CDS            pVS1 StaA: stability protein from the Pseudomonas plasmid pVS1 (Heeb et al., 2000)
   8392..9465    +  CDS            pVS1 RepA: replication protein from the Pseudomonas plasmid pVS1 (Heeb et al., 2000)
   9531..9725    +  rep_origin     pVS1 oriV: origin of replication for the Pseudomonas plasmid pVS1 (Heeb et al., 2000)
   9928..9967    +  CDS            rop (fragment): Rop protein, which maintains plasmids at low copy number; rop
  10069..10209   +  misc_feature   bom: basis of mobility region from pBR322
  10395..10983   -  rep_origin     ori: high-copy-number ColE1/pMB1/pBR322/pUC origin of replication
  11229..12016   -  CDS            SmR (fragment): aminoglycoside adenylyltransferase (Murphy, 1985); aadA; confers resistance to spectinomycin and streptomycin
  12027..12083   -  CDS            GmR (fragment): gentamycin acetyltransferase; aacC1; confers resistance to gentamycin
  12259..12282   -  promoter       Pc promoter (fragment): intI1 (promoter lies within the coding sequence); class 1 integron promoter
  12541..12565   +  misc_feature   LB T-DNA repeat: left border repeat from nopaline C58 T-DNA
  12658..12910   -  terminator     NOS terminator: nopaline synthase terminator and poly(A) signal
  12933..13481   -  CDS            bar: PAT_STRHY - Experimental evidence at protein level: Swiss-Prot protein existence level 1. Inactivates phosphinothricin (PPT) by transfer of an acetyl group from acetyl CoA. Can also acetylate demethylphosphinothricin but not PTT or glutamate. This enzyme is an effector of phosphinothricin tripeptide (PTT or bialaphos) resistance. From Streptomyces hygroscopicus. Introduced by genetic manipulation and expressed in glufosinate-tolerant maize by Dekalb Genetics.
  13523..13702   -  promoter       NOS promoter: nopaline synthase promoter
