[The description below was written by a language model from this plasmid's Addgene catalogue record and pLannotate feature annotations shown in this document.]
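Description:
pECO200 is a plant binary vector built on the pHAtC backbone and catalogued as an empty backbone for CRISPR/Cas9 genome editing in plants by Agrobacterium-mediated T-DNA transfer. The roughly 13.8 kb plasmid carries the pVS1 replication module (oriV, RepA and the StaA stability protein) for maintenance in Agrobacterium. For propagation in E. coli it has a ColE1/pBR322-type origin with the bom mobilisation region. Bacterial selection is through an aadA (SmR) aminoglycoside adenylyltransferase gene conferring streptomycin/spectinomycin resistance. It lies next to remnants of a gentamicin resistance gene and a class 1 integron Pc promoter.

Between the nopaline-type left and right T-DNA border repeats lie three functional units. Nearest the left border, the bar gene, encoding phosphinothricin acetyltransferase, is driven by the NOS promoter and ended by the NOS terminator, giving Basta (glufosinate) selection of transformed plants. The Streptococcus pyogenes Cas9 coding sequence is expressed from the CaMV 35S promoter with a fragment of the TMV Ω translational enhancer and is followed by a CaMV poly(A) signal. It is flanked by attB1 and attB2 sites, which suggests it was introduced by Gateway recombination.

An SpCas9 guide RNA scaffold is also annotated. The catalogue lists an AtU6 promoter, presumably for guide transcription, but the feature table does not annotate it, and no specific spacer is recorded, consistent with the empty-backbone designation. The associated publication concerns a multiplex guide RNA expression system, so the vector appears to be intended as a recipient for one or more user-supplied guide sequences. The resulting T-DNA would deliver Cas9, guides and a herbicide marker together.
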