Addgene plasmid #169765: pECO200
Purpose: (Empty Backbone) Express SpCas9 and Basta resistance gene
Depositing lab: Sang-Gyu Kim. Depositing organization: Korea Advanced Institute of Science and Technology. Publication: A multiplex guide RNA expression system and its efficacy for plant genome engineering. Oh Y, Lee B, Kim H, Kim SG. Plant Methods. 2020 Mar 12;16:37. doi: 10.1186/s13007-020-00580-x. eCollection 2020. PubMed 32190101.
Backbone
  Vector backbone: pHAtC
  Vector type: Plant Expression ; Plant Binary vector
  Promoter: 35S, AtU6
  Selectable markers: Basta
Growth in bacteria
  Bacterial resistance: Streptomycin, 50 μg/mL
  Growth temperature: 37°C
  Growth strain: DH5alpha
  Copy number: Unknown
Terms and licenses: Academic/Nonprofit Terms; Industry Terms: Not Available to Industry
How to cite: pECO200 was a gift from Sang-Gyu Kim (Addgene plasmid # 169765 ; http://n2t.net/addgene:169765 ; RRID:Addgene_169765)
